>Addgene plasmid #81419 | pDONR223_GABRA6_p.P345S | addgene full sequence | sequence record 168123 | Addgene NGS Result
GGCAGTTCCCTACTCTCGCGTTAACGCTAGCATGGATGTTTTCCCAGTCACGACGTTGTAAAACGACGGC
CAGTCTTAAGCTCGGGCCCCAAATAATGATTTTATTTTGACTGATAGTGACCTGTTCGTTGCAACAAATT
GATGAGCAATGCTTTTTTATAATGCCAACTTTGTACAAAAAAGTTGGCACCATGGCGTCGTCTCTGCCCT
GGCTGTGCATTATTCTGTGGCTAGAAAATGCCCTAGGGAAACTCGAAGTTGAAGGCAACTTCTACTCAGA
AAACGTCAGTCGGATCCTGGACAACTTGCTTGAAGGCTATGACAATCGGCTGCGGCCGGGATTTGGAGGT
GCTGTCACTGAAGTCAAAACAGACATTTATGTGACCAGTTTTGGGCCCGTGTCAGATGTGGAGATGGAGT
ATACGATGGATGTTTTTTTCCGCCAGACCTGGACTGATGAGAGGTTGAAGTTTGGGGGGCCAACTGAGAT
TCTGAGTCTGAATAATTTGATGGTCAGTAAAATCTGGACGCCTGACACCTTTTTCAGAAATGGTAAAAAG
TCCATTGCTCACAACATGACAACTCCTAATAAACTCTTCAGAATAATGCAGAATGGAACCATTTTATACA
CCATGAGGCTTACCATCAATGCTGACTGTCCCATGAGGCTGGTTAACTTTCCTATGGATGGGCATGCTTG
TCCACTCAAGTTTGGGAGCTATGCTTATCCCAAAAGTGAAATCATATATACGTGGAAAAAAGGACCACTT
TACTCAGTAGAAGTCCCAGAAGAATCTTCAAGCCTTCTCCAGTATGATCTGATTGGACAAACAGTATCTA
GTGAGACAATTAAATCTAACACAGGTGAATACGTTATAATGACAGTTTACTTCCACTTGCAAAGGAAGAT
GGGCTACTTCATGATACAGATATACACTCCTTGCATTATGACAGTCATTCTTTCCCAGGTGTCTTTCTGG
ATTAATAAGGAGTCCGTCCCAGCAAGAACTGTTTTTGGGATCACCACTGTTTTAACTATGACCACTTTGA
GCATCAGTGCCCGGCACTCTTTGCCAAAAGTGTCATATGCCACTGCCATGGATTGGTTCATAGCTGTTTG
CTTTGCATTCGTCTTCTCTGCTCTTATCGAGTTCGCAGCTGTCAACTACTTTACCAATCTTCAGACACAG
AAGGCCAAAAGGAAGGCACAGTTTGCAGCCCCATCCACAGTGACAATATCAAAAGCTACTGAACCTTTGG
AAGCTGAGATTGTTTTGCATCCTGACTCCAAATATCATCTGAAGAAAAGGATCACTTCTCTGTCTTTGCC
AATAGTTTCATCTTCCGAGGCCAATAAAGTGCTCACGAGAGCGCCCATCTTACAATCAACACCTGTCACA
CCCCCACCACTCTCGCCAGCCTTTGGAGGCACCAGTAAAATAGACCAGTATTCTCGAATTCTCTTCCCAG
TTGCATTTGCAGGATTCAACCTTGTGTACTGGGTAGTTTATCTTTCCAAAGATACAATGGAAGTGAGTAG
CAGTGTTGAATGATTGCCAACTTTCTTGTACAAAGTTGGCATTATAAGAAAGCATTGCTTATCAATTTGT
TGCAACGAACAGGTCACTATCAGTCAAAATAAAATCATTATTTGCCATCCAGCTGATATCCCCTATAGTG
AGTCGTATTACATGGTCATAGCTGTTTCCTGGCAGCTCTGGCCCGTGTCTCAAAATCTCTGATGTTACAT
TGCACAAGATAAAAATATATCATCATGCCTCCTCTAGACCAGCCAGGACAGAAATGCCTCGACTTCGCTG
CTACCCAAGGTTGCCGGGTGACGCACACCGTGGAAACGGATGAAGGCACGAACCCAGTGGACATAAGCCT
GTTCGGTTCGTAAGCTGTAATGCAAGTAGCGTATGCGCTCACGCAACTGGTCCAGAACCTTGACCGAACG
CAGCGGTGGTAACGGCGCAGTGGCGGTTTTCATGGCTTGTTATGACTGTTTTTTTGGGGTACAGTCTATG
CCTCGGGCATCCAAGCAGCAAGCGCGTTACGCCGTGGGTCGATGTTTGATGTTATGGAGCAGCAACGATG
TTACGCAGCAGGGCAGTCGCCCTAAAACAAAGTTAAACATTATGAGGGAAGCGGTGATCGCCGAAGTATC
GACTCAACTATCAGAGGTAGTTGGCGTCATCGAGCGCCATCTCGAACCGACGTTGCTGGCCGTACATTTG
TACGGCTCCGCAGTGGATGGCGGCCTGAAGCCACACAGTGATATTGATTTGCTGGTTACGGTGACCGTAA
GGCTTGATGAAACAACGCGGCGAGCTTTGATCAACGACCTTTTGGAAACTTCGGCTTCCCCTGGAGAGAG
CGAGATTCTCCGCGCTGTAGAAGTCACCATTGTTGTGCACGACGACATCATTCCGTGGCGTTATCCAGCT
AAGCGCGAACTGCAATTTGGAGAATGGCAGCGCAATGACATTCTTGCAGGTATCTTCGAGCCAGCCACGA
TCGACATTGATCTGGCTATCTTGCTGACAAAAGCAAGAGAACATAGCGTTGCCTTGGTAGGTCCAGCGGC
GGAGGAACTCTTTGATCCGGTTCCTGAACAGGATCTATTTGAGGCGCTAAATGAAACCTTAACGCTATGG
AACTCGCCGCCCGACTGGGCTGGCGATGAGCGAAATGTAGTGCTTACGTTGTCCCGCATTTGGTACAGCG
CAGTAACCGGCAAAATCGCGCCGAAGGATGTCGCTGCCGACTGGGCAATGGAGCGCCTGCCGGCCCAGTA
TCAGCCCGTCATACTTGAAGCTAGACAGGCTTATCTTGGACAAGAAGAAGATCGCTTGGCCTCGCGCGCA
GATCAGTTGGAAGAATTTGTCCACTACGTGAAAGGCGAGATCACCAAGGTAGTCGGCAAATAACCCTCGA
GCCACCCATGACCAAAATCCCTTAACGTGAGTTACGCGTCGTTCCACTGAGCGTCAGACCCCGTAGAAAA
GATCAAAGGATCTTCTTGAGATCCTTTTTTTCTGCGCGTAATCTGCTGCTTGCAAACAAAAAAACCACCG
CTACCAGCGGTGGTTTGTTTGCCGGATCAAGAGCTACCAACTCTTTTTCCGAAGGTAACTGGCTTCAGCA
GAGCGCAGATACCAAATACTGTTCTTCTAGTGTAGCCGTAGTTAGGCCACCACTTCAAGAACTCTGTAGC
ACCGCCTACATACCTCGCTCTGCTAATCCTGTTACCAGTGGCTGCTGCCAGTGGCGATAAGTCGTGTCTT
ACCGGGTTGGACTCAAGACGATAGTTACCGGATAAGGCGCAGCGGTCGGGCTGAACGGGGGGTTCGTGCA
CACAGCCCAGCTTGGAGCGAACGACCTACACCGAACTGAGATACCTACAGCGTGAGCTATGAGAAAGCGC
CACGCTTCCCGAAGGGAGAAAGGCGGACAGGTATCCGGTAAGCGGCAGGGTCGGAACAGGAGAGCGCACG
AGGGAGCTTCCAGGGGGAAACGCCTGGTATCTTTATAGTCCTGTCGGGTTTCGCCACCTCTGACTTGAGC
GTCGATTTTTGTGATGCTCGTCAGGGGGGCGGAGCCTATGGAAAAACGCCAGCAACGCGGCCTTTTTACG
GTTCCTGGCCTTTTGCTGGCCTTTTGCTCACATGTTCTTTCCTGCGTTATCCCCTGATTCTGTGGATAAC
CGTATTACCGCCTTTGAGTGAGCTGATACCGCTCGCCGCAGCCGAACGACCGAGCGCAGCGAGTCAGTGA
GCGAGGAAGCGGAAGAGCGCCCAATACGCAAACCGCCTCTCCCCGCGCGTTGGCCGATTCATTAATGCAG
CTGGCACGACAGGTTTCCCGACTGGAAAGCGGGCAGTGAGCGCAACGCAATTAATACGCGTACCGCTAGC
CAGGAAGAGTTTGTAGAAACGCAAAAAGGCCATCCGTCAGGATGGCCTTCTGCTTAGTTTGATGCCTGGC
AGTTTATGGCGGGCGTCCTGCCCGCCACCCTCCGGGCCGTTGCTTCACAACGTTCAAATCCGCTCCCGGC
GGATTTGTCCTACTCAGGAGAGCGTTCACCGACAAACAACAGATAAAACGAAAGGCCCAGTCTTCCGACT
GAGCCTTTCGTTTTATTTGATGCCT
Features (pLannotate 1.2.2; 12 found; start..end, strand, type, name):
     38..74      -  CDS            lacZα (fragment): LacZα fragment of β-galactosidase; lacZ fragment
     91..186     +  protein_bind   attL3: mutant version of attL; recombination site for the Gateway® LR reaction LR Clonase™
    204..1550    +  CDS            Gabra6: GBRA6_MOUSE - Also known as Gabra-6. Experimental evidence at protein level: Swiss-Prot protein existence level 1. GABA, the major inhibitory neurotransmitter in the vertebrate brain, mediates neuronal inhibition by binding to the GABA/benzodiazepine receptor and opening an integral chloride channel. From Mus musculus (Mouse).
   1558..1653    -  protein_bind   attL3: mutant version of attL; recombination site for the Gateway® LR reaction LR Clonase™
   1672..1690    -  promoter       T7 promoter: promoter for bacteriophage T7 RNA polymerase
   1880..1903    +  promoter       Pc promoter (fragment): intI1 (promoter lies within the coding sequence); class 1 integron promoter
   2079..2135    +  CDS            GmR (fragment): gentamycin acetyltransferase; aacC1; confers resistance to gentamycin
   2142..2933    +  CDS            SmR: aminoglycoside adenylyltransferase (Murphy, 1985); aadA; confers resistance to spectinomycin and streptomycin
   3026..3614    +  rep_origin     ori: high-copy-number ColE1/pMB1/pBR322/pUC origin of replication
   3797..3889    +  CDS            lacI (fragment): lac repressor; lacI; The lac repressor binds to the lac operator to inhibit transcription in E. coli. This inhibition can be relieved by adding lactose or isopropyl-β-D-thiogalactopyranoside (IPTG).
   3944..3971    -  terminator     rrnB T2 terminator: transcription terminator T2 from the E. coli rrnB gene
   4103..4146    +  terminator     rrnB T1 terminator: Escherichia coli rrnB; transcription terminator T1 from the E. coli rrnB gene
