[The description below was written by a language model from this plasmid's Addgene catalogue record and pLannotate feature annotations shown in this document.]
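Description:
pDONR223_GABRA6_p.P345S is a Gateway entry clone built in the Invitrogen pDONR223 backbone and belongs to the Target Accelerator Plasmid Collection. It is a small (about 4.2 kb), high-copy bacterial plasmid that replicates in E. coli from a ColE1/pUC-type origin. Selection is with spectinomycin through the aadA (SmR) aminoglycoside adenylyltransferase gene, which sits downstream of a fragment of a class 1 integron Pc promoter. Other annotated backbone parts include rrnB T1 and T2 transcription terminators, which insulate the cloning region from read-through. There are also short remnants of lacZα, lacI and a gentamicin resistance gene, none of which appear to be functional.

The payload is the human GABRA6 open reading frame, encoding the α6 subunit of the GABA-A receptor, a ligand-gated chloride channel. It carries the missense substitution P345S. The automated annotation labels this coding region by its closest match, the mouse Gabra6 protein, but the catalogue record gives the species as human. The ORF is flanked by two attL recombination sites in opposite orientations (both called attL3 by the annotation tool), so it can be moved by an LR Clonase reaction into any compatible Gateway destination vector. The clone is in the "closed" configuration, with a stop codon directly after the insert, so it yields native or N-terminally tagged protein but not C-terminal fusions.

The record lists no promoter for the insert. A T7 promoter lies just outside the downstream attL site and points back toward the ORF in antisense orientation, so the plasmid is a shuttle and storage clone, not an expression construct. The collection supports systematic functional testing of rare cancer-associated variants to identify oncogenic alleles.
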