Addgene plasmid #81419: pDONR223_GABRA6_p.P345S
Purpose: Gateway Donor vector containing GABRA6 , part of the Target Accelerator Plasmid Collection.
Depositing lab: Jesse Boehm & William Hahn & David Root. Depositing organization: Broad Institute. Publication: Systematic Functional Interrogation of Rare Cancer Variants Identifies Oncogenic Alleles. Kim E, Ilic N, Shrestha Y, Zou L, Kamburov A, Zhu C, Yang X, Lubonja R, Tran N, Nguyen C, Lawrence MS, Piccioni F, Bagul M, Doench JG, Chouinard CR, Wu X, Hogstrom L, Natoli T, Tamayo P, Horn H, Corsello SM, Lage K, Root DE, Subramanian A, Golub TR, Getz G, Boehm JS, Hahn WC. Cancer Discov. 2016 Jul;6(7):714-26. doi: 10.1158/2159-8290.CD-16-0160. Epub 2016 May 4. PubMed 27147599.
Backbone
  Vector backbone: pDONR223
  Backbone manufacturer: Invitrogen
  Backbone size w/o insert (bp): 2790
  Vector type: Gateway Entry vector
Growth in bacteria
  Bacterial resistance: Spectinomycin, 50 μg/mL
  Growth temperature: 37°C
  Growth strain: DH5alpha
  Copy number: High Copy
Gene/Insert
  Gene/Insert name: GABRA6
  Species: H. sapiens (human)
  Mutation: P345S
  GenBank ID: NM_000811.2
  Entrez Gene: GABRA6
  Promoter: None
  Cloning method: Gateway Cloning
  Sequencing primers: 5′ M13pUC-fwd; 3′ M13-Rev
Terms and licenses: Academic/Nonprofit Terms; Industry Terms: Not Available to Industry
Depositor comments: Closed state: stop codon immediately follows insert
How to cite: pDONR223_GABRA6_p.P345S was a gift from Jesse Boehm & William Hahn & David Root (Addgene plasmid # 81419 ; http://n2t.net/addgene:81419 ; RRID:Addgene_81419)
