>Addgene plasmid #81419 | pDONR223_GABRA6_p.P345S | depositor partial sequence | sequence record 154738 | Insert sequence
ATGGCGTCGTCTCTGCCCTGGCTGTGCATTATTCTGTGGCTAGAAAATGCCCTAGGGAAACTCGAAGTTG
AAGGCAACTTCTACTCAGAAAACGTCAGTCGGATCCTGGACAACTTGCTTGAAGGCTATGACAATCGGCT
GCGGCCGGGATTTGGAGGTGCTGTCACTGAAGTCAAAACAGACATTTATGTGACCAGTTTTGGGCCCGTG
TCAGATGTGGAGATGGAGTATACGATGGATGTTTTTTTCCGCCAGACCTGGACTGATGAGAGGTTGAAGT
TTGGGGGGCCAACTGAGATTCTGAGTCTGAATAATTTGATGGTCAGTAAAATCTGGACGCCTGACACCTT
TTTCAGAAATGGTAAAAAGTCCATTGCTCACAACATGACAACTCCTAATAAACTCTTCAGAATAATGCAG
AATGGAACCATTTTATACACCATGAGGCTTACCATCAATGCTGACTGTCCCATGAGGCTGGTTAACTTTC
CTATGGATGGGCATGCTTGTCCACTCAAGTTTGGGGAGCTATGCTTATCCCAAAAGTGAAATCATATATA
CGTGGAAAAAAGGACCACTTTACTCAGTAGAAGTCCCAGAAGAATCTTCAAGCCTTCTCCAGTATGATCT
GATTGGACAAACAGTATCTAGTGAGACAATTAAATCTAACACAGGTGAATACGTTATAATGACAGTTTAC
TTCCACTTGCAAAGGAAGATGGGCTACTTCATGATACAGATATACACTCCTTGCATTATGACAGTCATTC
TTTCCCAGGTGTCTTTCTGGATTAATAAGGAGTCCGTCCCAGCAAGAACTGTTTTTGGGATCACCACTGT
TTTAACTATGACCACTTTGAGCATCAGTGCCCGGCACTCTTTGCCAAAAGTGTCATATGCCACTGCCATG
GATTGGTTCATAGCTGTTTGCTTTGCATTCGTCTTCTCTGCTCTTATCGAGTTCGCAGCTGTCAACTACT
TTACCAATCTTCAGACACAGAAGGCCAAAAGGAAGGCACAGTTTGCAGCCCCATCCACAGTGACAATATC
AAAAGCTACTGAACCTTTGGAAGCTGAGATTGTTTTGCATCCTGACTCCAAATATCATCTGAAGAAAAGG
ATCACTTCTCTGTCTTTGCCAATAGTTTCATCTTCCGAGGCCAATAAAGTGCTCACGAGAGCGCCCATCT
TACAATCAACACCTGTCACACCCCCACCACTCTCGCCAGCCTTTGGAGGCACCAGTAAAATAGACCAGTA
TTCTCGAATTCTCTTCCCAGTTGCATTTGCAGGATTCAACCTTGTGTACTGGGTAGTTTATCTTTCCAAA
GATACAATGGAAGTGAGTAGCAGTGTTGAA
